Addgene plasmid #74857: pGWB515
Purpose: (Empty Backbone) Gateway cloning compatible binary vector for N-terminal fusion with 3xHA (CaMV35S promoter).
Depositing lab: Tsuyoshi Nakagawa. Depositing organization: Shimane University. Publication: Improved Gateway binary vectors: high-performance vectors for creation of fusion constructs in transgenic analysis of plants. Nakagawa T, Suzuki T, Murata S, Nakamura S, Hino T, Maeo K, Tabata R, Kawai T, Tanaka K, Niwa Y, Watanabe Y, Nakamura K, Kimura T, Ishiguro S. Biosci Biotechnol Biochem. 2007 Aug;71(8):2095-100. Epub 2007 Aug 7. 10.1271/bbb.70216 PubMed 17690442.
Backbone
  Vector backbone: pPZP221
  Backbone manufacturer: Hajdukiewicz P., Svab Z. and Maliga P.
  Backbone size (bp): 8500
  Modifications to backbone: gentamycin-resistant marker was removed and hygromycin-resistant marker (NOS promoter:HPT:NOS terminator) was inserted
  Vector type: Plant Expression
  Promoter: CaMV35S
  Selectable markers: Hygromycin
Growth in bacteria
  Bacterial resistance: Chloramphenicol and Spectinomycin, 25 & 50 μg/mL
  Growth temperature: 37°C
  Growth strain: ccdB Survival
  Copy number: High Copy
Gene/Insert
  Cloning method: Gateway Cloning
Terms and licenses: Academic/Nonprofit Terms; Industry Terms: Not Available to Industry
How to cite: pGWB515 was a gift from Tsuyoshi Nakagawa (Addgene plasmid # 74857 ; http://n2t.net/addgene:74857 ; RRID:Addgene_74857)
