[The description below was written by a language model from this plasmid's Addgene catalogue record and pLannotate feature annotations shown in this document.]
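Description:
pGWB515 is an empty Gateway destination binary vector for Agrobacterium-mediated plant transformation, built on the pPZP221 backbone and about 12.1 kb in the deposited sequence. The backbone carries two replication systems: a ColE1/pBR322-type origin with the bom mobilisation region for propagation in E. coli, and the pVS1 oriV with its RepA replication and StaA stability genes for maintenance in Agrobacterium. Bacterial selection relies on an aadA spectinomycin/streptomycin resistance gene located outside the T-DNA. The chloramphenicol resistance gene within the Gateway cassette provides a second selection for the unrecombined vector. Because the cassette also encodes the gyrase toxin CcdB, the empty vector has to be grown in a ccdB-tolerant strain.

Between the nopaline-type right and left T-DNA border repeats lie two units. The expression unit consists of the constitutive CaMV 35S promoter, a 3xHA epitope tag, the attR1–CmR–ccdB–attR2 cassette and a NOS terminator. An LR recombination with an entry clone replaces the CmR/ccdB segment with the gene of interest, placing it downstream of the tag so that the protein is made with an N-terminal 3xHA fusion. Loss of ccdB allows counter-selection against non-recombined vector in ordinary E. coli strains. The second unit, in the opposite orientation near the left border, is a NOS promoter–hygromycin phosphotransferase–NOS terminator cassette for selecting transformed plant cells. According to the record, it replaced the gentamycin marker of the parent vector. Small lacZα, lac promoter, gentamycin-resistance and Tn5 transposase fragments are annotated and appear to be cloning remnants. The vector is used for constitutive expression of HA-tagged proteins in transgenic plants, where the tag permits antibody-based detection or purification.
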