Features (pLannotate 1.2.2; 31 found; start..end, strand, type, name):
     54..78      -  misc_feature   RB T-DNA repeat: right border repeat from nopaline C58 T-DNA
    144..298     -  CDS            lacZα (fragment): LacZα fragment of β-galactosidase; lacZ fragment
    301..321     -  misc_feature   MCS (fragment): pUC18/19 multiple cloning site
    812..1153    +  promoter       CaMV 35S promoter: strong constitutive promoter from cauliflower mosaic virus
   1196..1285    +  CDS            3xHA: three tandem HA epitope tags
   1307..1431    +  protein_bind   attR1: mutant version of attR; recombination site for the Gateway® LR reaction LR Clonase™
   1468..1498    +  promoter       lac UV5 promoter: E. coli lac promoter with an "up" mutation
   1523..1551    +  promoter       cat promoter (fragment): promoter of the E. coli cat gene encoding chloramphenicol acetyltransferase
   1552..2211    +  CDS            CmR: chloramphenicol acetyltransferase; cat; confers resistance to chloramphenicol
   2390..2548    +  CDS            ccdA (fragment): CCDA_ECO57 - Also known as H, letA. Experimental evidence at protein level: Swiss-Prot protein existence level 1. Antitoxin component of a type II toxin-antitoxin (TA) system which inhibits the post-segregational killing (PSK) of plasmid-free cells, also referred to as a plasmid addiction system. Binds to and blocks the activity of CcdB; will also remove bound CcdB protein from the CcdB-GyrA complex by forming a CcdA-CcdB complex, a process termed rejuvenation. Functions as a transcriptional corepressor for the ccdAB operon, repression also requires CcdB (By similarity). From Escherichia coli
   2553..2855    +  CDS            ccdB: CCDB_ECOLI - Also known as G, letB, letD. Experimental evidence at protein level: Swiss-Prot protein existence level 1. Toxic component of a type II toxin-antitoxin (TA) system, functioning in plasmid maintainence. Responsible for the post- segregational killing (PSK) of plasmid-free cells, also referred to as a plasmid addiction system. Half-life of over 2 hours. Cell killing by CcdB is accompanied by filamentation, defects in chromosome and plasmid segregation, defects in cell division, formation of anucleate cells, decreased DNA synthesis and plasmid loss. Interferes with the activity of DN
   2899..3023    -  protein_bind   attR2: mutant version of attR; recombination site for the Gateway® LR reaction LR Clonase™
   3049..3301    +  terminator     NOS terminator: nopaline synthase terminator and poly(A) signal
   3357..3379    -  protein_bind   lac operator (fragment): The lac repressor binds to the lac operator to inhibit transcription in E. coli. This inhibition can be relieved by adding lactose or isopropyl-β-D-thiogalactopyranoside (IPTG). lac repressor encoded by lacI
   3383..3413    -  promoter       lac promoter: promoter for the E. coli lac operon
   3428..3449    -  protein_bind   CAP binding site: CAP binding activates transcription in the presence of cAMP. E. coli catabolite activator protein
   3485..3737    -  terminator     NOS terminator: nopaline synthase terminator and poly(A) signal
   3888..4913    -  CDS            HygR: aminoglycoside phosphotransferase from E. coli; aph(4)-Ia; confers resistance to hygromycin
   4965..5144    -  promoter       NOS promoter: nopaline synthase promoter
   5224..5553    -  CDS            tnpA (fragment): TN5P_ECOLX - Also known as tnp. Experimental evidence at protein level: Swiss-Prot protein existence level 1. Mediates transposition of transposon Tn5 by a 'cut and paste' mechanism. First, the monomeric transposase binds the 19 bp inverted DNA repeats flanking the transposon. Then, dimerization of the DNA- bound transposase creates a synaptic DNA complex. After nicking of the first DNA strand, excision of the transposon proceeds through a series of intermediates. The transposase then mediates the insertion of the transposon at a new site by strand transfer. The activity of the wild- type tran
   5650..5674    -  misc_feature   LB T-DNA repeat: left border repeat from nopaline C58 T-DNA
   5933..5956    +  promoter       Pc promoter (fragment): intI1 (promoter lies within the coding sequence); class 1 integron promoter
   6132..6188    +  CDS            GmR (fragment): gentamycin acetyltransferase; aacC1; confers resistance to gentamycin
   6199..6986    +  CDS            SmR (fragment): aminoglycoside adenylyltransferase (Murphy, 1985); aadA; confers resistance to spectinomycin and streptomycin
   7232..7820    +  rep_origin     ori: high-copy-number ColE1/pMB1/pBR322/pUC origin of replication
   8006..8146    -  misc_feature   bom: basis of mobility region from pBR322
   8248..8287    -  CDS            rop (fragment): Rop protein, which maintains plasmids at low copy number; rop
   8490..8684    -  rep_origin     pVS1 oriV: origin of replication for the Pseudomonas plasmid pVS1 (Heeb et al., 2000)
   8750..9823    -  CDS            pVS1 RepA: replication protein from the Pseudomonas plasmid pVS1 (Heeb et al., 2000)
  10252..10881   -  CDS            pVS1 StaA: stability protein from the Pseudomonas plasmid pVS1 (Heeb et al., 2000)
  11441..11842   -  CDS            Y4CG_SINFN (fragment): Protein inferred from homology: Swiss-Prot protein existence level 3. From Sinorhizobium fredii (strain NBRC 101917 / NGR234).
>Addgene plasmid #74857 | pGWB515 | depositor full sequence | sequence record 141532 | pGWB515 sequence 12128 bps
TTTCACGCCCTTTTAAATATCCGATTATTCTAATAAACGCTCTTTTCTCTTAGGTTTACCCGCCAATATA
TCCTGTCAAACACTGATAGTTTAAACTGAAGGCGGGAAACGACAATCTGATCCAAGCTCAAGCTGCTCTA
GCATTCGCCATTCAGGCTGCGCAACTGTTGGGAAGGGCGATCGGTGCGGGCCTCTTCGCTATTACGCCAG
CTGGCGAAAGGGGGATGTGCTGCAAGGCGATTAAGTTGGGTAACGCCAGGGTTTTCCCAGTCACGACGTT
GTAAAACGACGGCCAGTGCCAAGCTTGCATGCCTGCAGGTCCCCAGATTAGCCTTTTCAATTTCAGAAAG
AATGCTAACCCACAGATGGTTAGAGAGGCTTACGCAGCAGGTCTCATCAAGACGATCTACCCGAGCAATA
ATCTCCAGGAAATCAAATACCTTCCCAAGAAGGTTAAAGATGCAGTCAAAAGATTCAGGACTAACTGCAT
CAAGAACACAGAGAAAGATATATTTCTCAAGATCAGAAGTACTATTCCAGTATGGACGATTCAAGGCTTG
CTTCACAAACCAAGGCAAGTAATAGAGATTGGAGTCTCTAAAAAGGTAGTTCCCACTGAATCAAAGGCCA
TGGAGTCAAAGATTCAAATAGAGGACCTAACAGAACTCGCCGTAAAGACTGGCGAACAGTTCATACAGAG
TCTCTTACGACTCAATGACAAGAAGAAAATCTTCGTCAACATGGTGGAGCACGACACACTTGTCTACTCC
AAAAATATCAAAGATACAGTCTCAGAAGACCAAAGGGCAATTGAGACTTTTCAACAAAGGGTAATATCCG
GAAACCTCCTCGGATTCCATTGCCCAGCTATCTGTCACTTTATTGTGAAGATAGTGGAAAAGGAAGGTGG
CTCCTACAAATGCCATCATTGCGATAAAGGAAAGGCCATCGTTGAAGATGCCTCTGCCGACAGTGGTCCC
AAAGATGGACCCCCACCCACGAGGAGCATCGTGGAAAAAGAAGACGTTCCAACCACGTCTTCAAAGCAAG
TGGATTGATGTGATATCTCCACTGACGTAAGGGATGACGCACAATCCCACTATCCTTCGCAAGACCCTTC
CTCTATATAAGGAAGTTCATTTCATTTGGAGAGAACACGGGGGACTCTAGAATGAGCGGGTTAATTAACA
TCTTTTACCCATACGATGTTCCTGACTATGCGGGCTATCCCTATGACGTCCCGGACTATGCAGGATCCTA
TCCATATGACGTTCCAGATTACGCTGCTCAGTGCAGCGCTGTTATCACAAGTTTGTACAAAAAAGCTGAA
CGAGAAACGTAAAATGATATAAATATCAATATATTAAATTAGATTTTGCATAAAAAACAGACTACATAAT
ACTGTAAAACACAACATATCCAGTCACTATGGCGGCCCCTCGAGGGGCCGCATTAGGCACCCCAGGCTTT
ACACTTTATGCTTCCGGCTCGTATAATGTGTGGATTTTGAGTTAGGATCCGGCGAGATTTTCAGGAGCTA
AGGAAGCTAAAATGGAGAAAAAAATCACTGGATATACCACCGTTGATATATCCCAATGGCATCGTAAAGA
ACATTTTGAGGCATTTCAGTCAGTTGCTCAATGTACCTATAACCAGACCGTTCAGCTGGATATTACGGCC
TTTTTAAAGACCGTAAAGAAAAATAAGCACAAGTTTTATCCGGCCTTTATTCACATTCTTGCCCGCCTGA
TGAATGCTCATCCGGAATTCCGTATGGCAATGAAAGACGGTGAGCTGGTGATATGGGATAGTGTTCACCC
TTGTTACACCGTTTTCCATGAGCAAACTGAAACGTTTTCATCGCTCTGGAGTGAATACCACGACGATTTC
CGGCAGTTTCTACACATATATTCGCAAGATGTGGCGTGTTACGGTGAAAACCTGGCCTATTTCCCTAAAG
GGTTTATTGAGAATATGTTTTTCGTCTCAGCCAATCCCTGGGTGAGTTTCACCAGTTTTGATTTAAACGT
GGCCAATATGGACAACTTCTTCGCCCCCGTTTTCACCATGGGCAAATATTATACGCAAGGCGACAAGGTG
CTGATGCCGCTGGCGATTCAGGTTCATCATGCCGTCTGTGATGGCTTCCATGTCGGCAGAATGCTTAATG
AATTACAACAGTACTGCGATGAGTGGCAGGGCGGGGCGTAAACGCGTGGATCCGGCTTACTAAAAGCCAG
ATAACAGTATGCGTATTTGCGCGCTGATTTTTGCGGTATAAGAATATATACTGATATGTATACCCGAAGT
ATGTCAAAAAGAGGTGTGCTATGAAGCAGCGTATTACAGTGACAGTTGACAGCGACAGCTATCAGTTGCT
CAAGGCATATATGATGTCAATATCTCCGGTCTGGTAAGCACAACCATGCAGAATGAAGCCCGTCGTCTGC
GTGCCGAACGCTGGAAAGCGGAAAATCAGGAAGGGATGGCTGAGGTCGCCCGGTTTATTGAAATGAACGG
CTCTTTTGCTGACGAGAACAGGGACTGGTGAAATGCAGTTTAAGGTTTACACCTATAAAAGAGAGAGCCG
TTATCGTCTGTTTGTGGATGTACAGAGTGATATTATTGACACGCCCGGGCGACGGATGGTGATCCCCCTG
GCCAGTGCACGTCTGCTGTCAGATAAAGTCTCCCGTGAACTTTACCCGGTGGTGCATATCGGGGATGAAA
GCTGGCGCATGATGACCACCGATATGGCCAGTGTGCCGGTCTCCGTTATCGGGGAAGAAGTGGCTGATCT
CAGCCACCGCGAAAATGACATCAAAAACGCCATTAACCTGATGTTCTGGGGAATATAAATGTCAGGCTCC
CTTATACACAGCCAGTCTGCAGGTCGACCATAGTGACTGGATATGTTGTGTTTTACAGTATTATGTAGTC
TGTTTTTTATGCAAAATCTAATTTAATATATTGATATTTATATCATTTTACGTTTCTCGTTCAGCTTTCT
TGTACAAAGTGGTGATAACCTAGAGCTCGAATTTCCCCGATCGTTCAAACATTTGGCAATAAAGTTTCTT
AAGATTGAATCCTGTTGCCGGTCTTGCGATGATTATCATATAATTTCTGTTGAATTACGTTAAGCATGTA
ATAATTAACATGTAATGCATGACGTTATTTATGAGATGGGTTTTTATGATTAGAGTCCCGCAATTATACA
TTTAATACGCGATAGAAAACAAAATATAGCGCGCAAACTAGGATAAATTATCGCGCGCGGTGTCATCTAT
GTTACTAGATCGGGAATTGGTTCCGGAACCAATTCGTAATCATGGTCATAGCTGTTTCCTGTGTGAAATT
GTTATCCGCTCACAATTCCACACAACATACGAGCCGGAAGCATAAAGTGTAAAGCCTGGGGTGCCTAATG
AGTGAGCTAACTCACATTAGGCTGAATTAGGCGCGCCTATTTCTATTAATTCCCGATCTAGTAACATAGA
TGACACCGCGCGCGATAATTTATCCTAGTTTGCGCGCTATATTTTGTTTTCTATCGCGTATTAAATGTAT
AATTGCGGGACTCTAATCATAAAAACCCATCTCATAAATAACGTCATGCATTACATGTTAATTATTACAT
GCTTAACGTAATTCAACAGAAATTATATGATAATCATCGCAAGACCGGCAACAGGATTCAATCTTAAGAA
ACTTTATTGCCAAATGTTTGAACGATCGGGGAAATTCGGGGGATCGATCCCGCGAACTGTGGACGAGAAC
TGTGCCACCAAGCGTAAGGCCGTTCTCTCGCATTTGCCTTGCTAGGCTCGCGCGAGTTGCTGGCTGAGGC
GTTCTCGAAATCAGCTCTTGTTCGGTCGGCATCTACTCTATTCCTTTGCCCTCGGACGAGTGCTGGGGCG
TCGGTTTCCACTATCGGCGAGTACTTCTACACAGCCATCGGTCCAGACGGCCGCGCTTCTGCGGGCGATT
TGTGTACGCCCGACAGTCCCGGCTCCGGATCGGACGATTGCGTCGCATCGACCCTGCGCCCAAGCTGCAT
CATCGAAATTGCCGTCAACCAAGCTCTGATAGAGTTGGTCAAGACCAATGCGGAGCATATACGCCCGGAG
CCGCGGCGATCCTGCAAGCTCCGGATGCCTCCGCTCGAAGTAGCGCGTCTGCTGCTCCATACAAGCCAAC
CACGGCCTCCAGAAGAAGATGTTGGCGACCTCGTATTGGGAATCCCCGAACATCGCCTCGCTCCAGTCAA
TGACCGCTGTTATGCGGCCATTGTCCGTCAGGACATTGTTGGAGCCGAAATCCGCGTGCACGAGGTGCCG
GACTTCGGGGCAGTCCTCGGCCCAAAGCATCAGCTCATCGAGAGCCTGCGCGACGGACGCACTGACGGTG
TCGTCCATCACAGTTTGCCAGTGATACACATGGGGATCAGCAATCGCGCATATGAAATCACGCCATGTAG
TGTATTGACCGATTCCTTGCGGTCCGAATGGGCCGAACCCGCTCGTCTGGCTAAGATCGGCCGCAGCGAT
CGCATCCATGGCCTCCGCGACCGGCTGCAGAACAGCGGGCAGTTCGGTTTCAGGCAGGTCTTGCAACGTG
ACACCCTGTGCACGGCGGGAGATGCAATAGGTCAGGCTCTCGCTGAATGCCCCAATGTCAAGCACTTCCG
GAATCGGGAGCGCGGCCGATGCAAAGTGCCGATAAACATAACGATCTTTGTAGAAACCATCGGCGCAGCT
ATTTACCCGCAGGACATATCCACGCCCTCCTACATCGAAGCTGAAAGCACGAGATTCTTCGCCCTCCGAG
AGCTGCATCAGGTCGGAGACGCTGTCGAACTTTTCGATCAGAAACTTCTCGACAGACGTCGCGGTGAGTT
CAGGCTTTTTCATATCTTATTGCCCCCCGGGATCAGATCTGGATTGAGAGTGAATATGAGACTCTAATTG
GATACCGAGGGGAATTTATGGAACGTCAGTGGAGCATTTTTGACAAGAAATATTTGCTAGCTGATAGTGA
CCTTAGGCGACTTTTGAACGCGCAATAATGGTTTCTGACGTATGTGCTTAGCTCATTAAACTCCAGAAAC
CCGCGGCTGAGTGGCTCCTTCAACGTTGCGGTTCTGTCAGTTCCAAACGTAAAACGGCTTGTCCCGCGTC
ATCGGCGGGGGTCATAACGTGACTCCCTTAATTCTCCGCTCATGATCTTGATCCCCTGCGCCATCAGATC
CTTGGCGGCAAGAAAGCCATCCAGTTTACTTTGCAGGGCTTCCCAACCTTACCAGAGGGCGCCCCAGCTG
GCAATTCCGGTTCGCTTGCTGTCCATAAAACCGCCCAGTCTAGCTATCGCCATGTAAGCCCACTGCAAGC
TACCTGCTTTCTCTTTGCGCTTGCGTTTTCCCTTGTCCAGATAGCCCAGTAGCTGACATTCATCCGGGGT
CAGCACCGTTTCTGCGGACTGGCTTTCTACGTGTTCCGCTTCCTTTAGCAGCCCTTGCGCCCTGAGTGCT
TGCGGCAGCGTGAAGCTGATCCGTCGAGATTAATAGAAATAAATTCAGCCTAATTCGGCGTTAATTCAGT
ACATTAAAAACGTCCGCAATGTGTTATTAAGTTGTCTAAGCGTCAATTTGTTTACACCACAATATATCCT
GCCACCAGCCAGCCAACAGCTCCCCGACCGGCAGCTCGGCACAAAATCACCACTCGATACAGGCAGCCCA
TCAGTCCGGGACGGCGTCAGCGGGAGAGCCGTTGTAAGGCGGCAGACTTTGCTCATGTTACCGATGCTAT
TCGGAAGAACGGCAACTAAGCTGCCGGGTTTGAAACACGGATGATCTCGCGGAGGGTAGCATGTTGATTG
TAACGATGACAGAGCGTTGCTGCCTGTGATCAATTCGGGCACGAACCCAGTGGACATAAGCCTGTTCGGT
TCGTAAGCTGTAATGCAAGTAGCGTATGCGCTCACGCAACTGGTCCAGAACCTTGACCGAACGCAGCGGT
GGTAACGGCGCAGTGGCGGTTTTCATGGCTTGTTATGACTGTTTTTTTGGGGTACAGTCTATGCCTCGGG
CATCCAAGCAGCAAGCGCGTTACGCCGTGGGTCGATGTTTGATGTTATGGAGCAGCAACGATGTTACGCA
GCAGGGCAGTCGCCCTAAAACAAAGTTAAACATCATGGGGGAAGCGGTGATCGCCGAAGTATCGACTCAA
CTATCAGAGGTAGTTGGCGTCATCGAGCGCCATCTCGAACCGACGTTGCTGGCCGTACATTTGTACGGCT
CCGCAGTGGATGGCGGCCTGAAGCCACACAGTGATATTGATTTGCTGGTTACGGTGACCGTAAGGCTTGA
TGAAACAACGCGGCGAGCTTTGATCAACGACCTTTTGGAAACTTCGGCTTCCCCTGGAGAGAGCGAGATT
CTCCGCGCTGTAGAAGTCACCATTGTTGTGCACGACGACATCATTCCGTGGCGTTATCCAGCTAAGCGCG
AACTGCAATTTGGAGAATGGCAGCGCAATGACATTCTTGCAGGTATCTTCGAGCCAGCCACGATCGACAT
TGATCTGGCTATCTTGCTGACAAAAGCAAGAGAACATAGCGTTGCCTTGGTAGGTCCAGCGGCGGAGGAA
CTCTTTGATCCGGTTCCTGAACAGGATCTATTTGAGGCGCTAAATGAAACCTTAACGCTATGGAACTCGC
CGCCCGACTGGGCTGGCGATGAGCGAAATGTAGTGCTTACGTTGTCCCGCATTTGGTACAGCGCAGTAAC
CGGCAAAATCGCGCCGAAGGATGTCGCTGCCGACTGGGCAATGGAGCGCCTGCCGGCCCAGTATCAGCCC
GTCATACTTGAAGCTAGACAGGCTTATCTTGGACAAGAAGAAGATCGCTTGGCCTCGCGCGCAGATCAGT
TGGAAGAATTTGTCCACTACGTGAAAGGCGAGATCACCAAGGTAGTCGGCAAATAATGTCTAGCTAGAAA
TTCGTTCAAGCCGACGCCGCTTCGCGGCGCGGCTTAACTCAAGCGTTAGATGCACTAAGCACATAATTGC
TCACAGCCAAACTATCAGGTCAAGTCTGCTTTTATTATTTTTAAGCGTGCATAATAAGCCCTACACAAAT
TGGGAGATATATCATGCATGACCAAAATCCCTTAACGTGAGTTTTCGTTCCACTGAGCGTCAGACCCCGT
AGAAAAGATCAAAGGATCTTCTTGAGATCCTTTTTTTCTGCGCGTAATCTGCTGCTTGCAAACAAAAAAA
CCACCGCTACCAGCGGTGGTTTGTTTGCCGGATCAAGAGCTACCAACTCTTTTTCCGAAGGTAACTGGCT
TCAGCAGAGCGCAGATACCAAATACTGTCCTTCTAGTGTAGCCGTAGTTAGGCCACCACTTCAAGAACTC
TGTAGCACCGCCTACATACCTCGCTCTGCTAATCCTGTTACCAGTGGCTGCTGCCAGTGGCGATAAGTCG
TGTCTTACCGGGTTGGACTCAAGACGATAGTTACCGGATAAGGCGCAGCGGTCGGGCTGAACGGGGGGTT
CGTGCACACAGCCCAGCTTGGAGCGAACGACCTACACCGAACTGAGATACCTACAGCGTGAGCTATGAGA
AAGCGCCACGCTTCCCGAAGGGAGAAAGGCGGACAGGTATCCGGTAAGCGGCAGGGTCGGAACAGGAGAG
CGCACGAGGGAGCTTCCAGGGGGAAACGCCTGGTATCTTTATAGTCCTGTCGGGTTTCGCCACCTCTGAC
TTGAGCGTCGATTTTTGTGATGCTCGTCAGGGGGGCGGAGCCTATGGAAAAACGCCAGCAACGCGGCCTT
TTTACGGTTCCTGGCCTTTTGCTGGCCTTTTGCTCACATGTTCTTTCCTGCGTTATCCCCTGATTCTGTG
GATAACCGTATTACCGCCTTTGAGTGAGCTGATACCGCTCGCCGCAGCCGAACGACCGAGCGCAGCGAGT
CAGTGAGCGAGGAAGCGGAAGAGCGCCTGATGCGGTATTTTCTCCTTACGCATCTGTGCGGTATTTCACA
CCGCATATGGTGCACTCTCAGTACAATCTGCTCTGATGCCGCATAGTTAAGCCAGTATACACTCCGCTAT
CGCTACGTGACTGGGTCATGGCTGCGCCCCGACACCCGCCAACACCCGCTGACGCGCCCTGACGGGCTTG
TCTGCTCCCGGCATCCGCTTACAGACAAGCTGTGACCGTCTCCGGGAGCTGCATGTGTCAGAGGTTTTCA
CCGTCATCACCGAAACGCGCGAGGCAGGGTGCCTTGATGTGGGCGCCGGCGGTCGAGTGGCGACGGCGCG
GCTTGTCCGCGCCCTGGTAGATTGCCTGGCCGTAGGCCAGCCATTTTTGAGCGGCCAGCGGCCGCGATAG
GCCGACGCGAAGCGGCGGGGCGTAGGGAGCGCAGCGACCGAAGGGTAGGCGCTTTTTGCAGCTCTTCGGC
TGTGCGCTGGCCAGACAGTTATGCACAGGCCAGGCGGGTTTTAAGAGTTTTAATAAGTTTTAAAGAGTTT
TAGGCGGAAAAATCGCCTTTTTTCTCTTTTATATCAGTCACTTACATGTGTGACCGGTTCCCAATGTACG
GCTTTGGGTTCCCAATGTACGGGTTCCGGTTCCCAATGTACGGCTTTGGGTTCCCAATGTACGTGCTATC
CACAGGAAAGAGACCTTTTCGACCTTTTTCCCCTGCTAGGGCAATTTGCCCTAGCATCTGCTCCGTACAT
TAGGAACCGGCGGATGCTTCGCCCTCGATCAGGTTGCGGTAGCGCATGACTAGGATCGGGCCAGCCTGCC
CCGCCTCCTCCTTCAAATCGTACTCCGGCAGGTCATTTGACCCGATCAGCTTGCGCACGGTGAAACAGAA
CTTCTTGAACTCTCCGGCGCTGCCACTGCGTTCGTAGATCGTCTTGAACAACCATCTGGCTTCTGCCTTG
CCTGCGGCGCGGCGTGCCAGGCGGTAGAGAAAACGGCCGATGCCGGGATCGATCAAAAAGTAATCGGGGT
GAACCGTCAGCACGTCCGGGTTCTTGCCTTCTGTGATCTCGCGGTACATCCAATCAGCTAGCTCGATCTC
GATGTACTCCGGCCGCCCGGTTTCGCTCTTTACGATCTTGTAGCGGCTAATCAAGGCTTCACCCTCGGAT
ACCGTCACCAGGCGGCCGTTCTTGGCCTTCTTCGTACGCTGCATGGCAACGTGCGTGGTGTTTAACCGAA
TGCAGGTTTCTACCAGGTCGTCTTTCTGCTTTCCGCCATCGGCTCGCCGGCAGAACTTGAGTACGTCCGC
AACGTGTGGACGGAACACGCGGCCGGGCTTGTCTCCCTTCCCTTCCCGGTATCGGTTCATGGATTCGGTT
AGATGGGAAACCGCCATCAGTACCAGGTCGTAATCCCACACACTGGCCATGCCGGCCGGCCCTGCGGAAA
CCTCTACGTGCCCGTCTGGAAGCTCGTAGCGGATCACCTCGCCAGCTCGTCGGTCACGCTTCGACAGACG
GAAAACGGCCACGTCCATGATGCTGCGACTATCGCGGGTGCCCACGTCATAGAGCATCGGAACGAAAAAA
TCTGGTTGCTCGTCGCCCTTGGGCGGCTTCCTAATCGACGGCGCACCGGCTGCCGGCGGTTGCCGGGATT
CTTTGCGGATTCGATCAGCGGCCGCTTGCCACGATTCACCGGGGCGTGCTTCTGCCTCGATGCGTTGCCG
CTGGGCGGCCTGCGCGGCCTTCAACTTCTCCACCAGGTCATCACCCAGCGCCGCGCCGATTTGTACCGGG
CCGGATGGTTTGCGACCGCTCACGCCGATTCCTCGGGCTTGGGGGTTCCAGTGCCATTGCAGGGCCGGCA
GACAACCCAGCCGCTTACGCCTGGCCAACCGCCCGTTCCTCCACACATGGGGCATTCCACGGCGTCGGTG
CCTGGTTGTTCTTGATTTTCCATGCCGCCTCCTTTAGCCGCTAAAATTCATCTACTCATTTATTCATTTG
CTCATTTACTCTGGTAGCTGCGCGATGTATTCAGATAGCAGCTCGGTAATGGTCTTGCCTTGGCGTACCG
CGTACATCTTCAGCTTGGTGTGATCCTCCGCCGGCAACTGAAAGTTGACCCGCTTCATGGCTGGCGTGTC
TGCCAGGCTGGCCAACGTTGCAGCCTTGCTGCTGCGTGCGCTCGGACGGCCGGCACTTAGCGTGTTTGTG
CTTTTGCTCATTTTCTCTTTACCTCATTAACTCAAATGAGTTTTGATTTAATTTCAGCGGCCAGCGCCTG
GACCTCGCGGGCAGCGTCGCCCTCGGGTTCTGATTCAAGAACGGTTGTGCCGGCGGCGGCAGTGCCTGGG
TAGCTCACGCGCTGCGTGATACGGGACTCAAGAATGGGCAGCTCGTACCCGGCCAGCGCCTCGGCAACCT
CACCGCCGATGCGCGTGCCTTTGATCGCCCGCGACACGACAAAGGCCGCTTGTAGCCTTCCATCCGTGAC
CTCAATGCGCTGCTTAACCAGCTCCACCAGGTCGGCGGTGGCCCATATGTCGTAAGGGCTTGGCTGCACC
GGAATCAGCACGAAGTCGGCTGCCTTGATCGCGGACACAGCCAAGTCCGCCGCCTGGGGCGCTCCGTCGA
TCACTACGAAGTCGCGCCGGCCGATGGCCTTCACGTCGCGGTCAATCGTCGGGCGGTCGATGCCGACAAC
GGTTAGCGGTTGATCTTCCCGCACGGCCGCCCAATCGCGGGCACTGCCCTGGGGATCGGAATCGACTAAC
AGAACATCGGCCCCGGCGAGTTGCAGGGCGCGGGCTAGATGGGTTGCGATGGTCGTCTTGCCTGACCCGC
CTTTCTGGTTAAGTACAGCGATAACCTTCATGCGTTCCCCTTGCGTATTTGTTTATTTACTCATCGCATC
ATATACGCAGCGACCGCATGACGCAAGCTGTTTTACTCAAATACACATCACCTTTTTAGACGGCGGCGCT
CGGTTTCTTCAGCGGCCAAGCTGGCCGGCCAGGCCGCCAGCTTGGCATCAGACAAACCGGCCAGGATTTC
ATGCAGCCGCACGGTTGAGACGTGCGCGGGCGGCTCGAACACGTACCCGGCCGCGATCATCTCCGCCTCG
ATCTCTTCGGTAATGAAAAACGGTTCGTCCTGGCCGTCCTGGTGCGGTTTCATGCTTGTTCCTCTTGGCG
TTCATTCTCGGCGGCCGCCAGGGCGTCGGCCTCGGTCAATGCGTCCTCACGGAAGGCACCGCGCCGCCTG
GCCTCGGTGGGCGTCACTTCCTCGCTGCGCTCAAGTGCGCGGTACAGGGTCGAGCGATGCACGCCAAGCA
GTGCAGCCGCCTCTTTCACGGTGCGGCCTTCCTGGTCGATCAGCTCGCGGGCGTGCGCGATCTGTGCCGG
GGTGAGGGTAGGGCGGGGGCCAAACTTCACGCCTCGGGCCTTGGCGGCCTCGCGCCCGCTCCGGGTGCGG
TCGATGATTAGGGAACGCTCGAACTCGGCAATGCCGGCGAACACGGTCAACACCATGCGGCCGGCCGGCG
TGGTGGTGTCGGCCCACGGCTCTGCCAGGCTACGCAGGCCCGCGCCGGCCTCCTGGATGCGCTCGGCAAT
GTCCAGTAGGTCGCGGGTGCTGCGGGCCAGGCGGTCTAGCCTGGTCACTGTCACAACGTCGCCAGGGCGT
AGGTGGTCAAGCATCCTGGCCAGCTCCGGGCGGTCGCGCCTGGTGCCGGTGATCTTCTCGGAAAACAGCT
TGGTGCAGCCGGCCGCGTGCAGTTCGGCCCGTTGGTTGGTCAAGTCCTGGTCGTCGGTGCTGACGCGGGC
ATAGCCCAGCAGGCCAGCGGCGGCGCTCTTGTTCATGGCGTAATGTCTCCGGTTCTAGTCGCAAGTATTC
TACTTTATGCGACTAAAACACGCGACAAGAAAACGCCAGGAAAAGGGCAGGGCGGCAGCCTGTCGCGTAA
CTTAGGACTTGTGCGACATGTCGTTTTCAGAAGACGGCTGCACTGAACGTCAGAAGCCGACTGCACTATA
GCAGCGGAGGGGTTGGATCAAAGTACTTTGATCCCGAGGGGAACCCTGTGGTTGGCATGCACATACAAAT
GGACGAACGGATAAACCT
