>Addgene plasmid #74857 | pGWB515 | addgene partial sequence | sequence record 152828 | ccdB-Fwd 5'-GCATGATGACCACCGATATG-3'
AGTGGCTGATCTCAGCCACCGCGAAAATGACATCAAAAACGCCATTAACCTGATGTTCTGGGGAATATAA
ATGTCAGGCTCCCTTATACACAGCCAGTCTGCAGGTCGACCATAGTGACTGGATATGTTGTGTTTTACAG
TATTATGTAGTCTGTTTTTTATGCAAAATCTAATTTAATATATTGATATTTATATCATTTTACGTTTCTC
GTTCAGCTTTCTTGTACAAAGTGGTGATAACCTAGAGCTCGAATTTCCCCGATCGTTCAAACATTTGGCA
ATAAAGTTTCTTAAGATTGAATCCTGTTGCCGGTCTTGCGATGATTATCATATAATTTCTGTTGAATTAC
GTTAA
