>Addgene plasmid #74857 | pGWB515 | addgene partial sequence | sequence record 155919 | CAT-R 5'-GCAACTGACTGAAATGCCTC-3'
GGTATATCCAGTGATTTTTTTCTCCATTTTAGCTTCCTTAGCTCCTGAAAATCTCGACGGATCCTAACTC
AAAATCCACACATTATACGAGCCGGAAGCATAAAGTGTAAAGCCTGGGGTGCCTAATGCGGCCCCTCGAG
GGGCCGCCATAGTGACTGGATATGTTGTGTTTTACAGTATTATGTAGTCTGTTTTTTATGCAAAATCTAA
TTTAATATATTGATATTTATATCATTTTACGTTTCTCGTTCAGCTTTTTTGTACAAACTTGTGATAACAG
CGCTGCACTGAGCAGCGTAATCTGGAACGTCATATGGATAGGATCCTGCATAGTCCGGGACGTCATAGGG
ATAGCCCGCATAGTCAGGAACATCGTATGGGTAAAAGATGTTAATTAACCCGCTCATTCTAGAGTCCCCC
GTGTTCTCTCCAAATGAAATGAACTTCCTTATATAGAGGAAGGGTCTTGCGAAGGATAGTGGGATTGTGC
GTCATCCCTTACGTCAGTGGAGATATCACATCAATCCACTTGCTTTGAAGACGTGGTTGGAACGTCTTCT
TTTTCCACGATGCTCCTCGTGGGTGGGGGTCCATCTTTGGGACCACTGTCGGCAGAGGCATCTTCAACGA
TGGCCTTTCCTTTATCGCAATGATGGCATTTGTAGGAGCCACCTTCCTTTTCCACTAT
